Addgene plasmid #206175: pcDNA3.1+N-eGFP_SAMD9L_Asn885fs
Purpose: mammalian expression of SAMD9L Asn885fs
Depositing lab: Christopher Goodnow. Depositing organization: Garvan Institute of Medical Research. Publication: SAMD9L autoinflammatory or ataxia pancytopenia disease mutations activate cell-autonomous translational repression. Russell AJ, Gray PE, Ziegler JB, Kim YJ, Smith S, Sewell WA, Goodnow CC. Proc Natl Acad Sci U S A. 2021 Aug 24;118(34):e2110190118. doi: 10.1073/pnas.2110190118. PubMed 34417303.
Backbone
  Vector backbone: pCDNA3.1+N-eGFP
  Vector type: Mammalian Expression
  Selectable markers: Neomycin (select with G418)
Growth in bacteria
  Bacterial resistance: Ampicillin, 100 μg/mL
  Growth temperature: 37°C
  Growth strain: DH5alpha
  Copy number: High Copy
Gene/Insert
  Gene/Insert name: SAMD9L
  Species: H. sapiens (human)
  Insert size (bp): 4756
  Mutation: N885Tfs*6
  Entrez Gene: SAMD9L (a.k.a. UEF1, DRIF2, C7orf6, FLJ39885, KIAA2005)
  Promoter: CMV
  Tag / fusion protein: GFP (N terminal on insert)
  Cloning method: Restriction Enzyme; 5′ cloning site NotI (unknown if destroyed); 3′ cloning site XhoI (unknown if destroyed)
Terms and licenses: Academic/Nonprofit Terms; Industry Terms: Not Available to Industry
How to cite: pcDNA3.1+N-eGFP_SAMD9L_Asn885fs was a gift from Christopher Goodnow (Addgene plasmid # 206175 ; http://n2t.net/addgene:206175 ; RRID:Addgene_206175)
