[The description below was written by a language model from this plasmid's Addgene catalogue record and pLannotate feature annotations shown in this document.]
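Description:
pcDNA3.1+N-eGFP_SAMD9L_Asn885fs is a mammalian expression plasmid of about 10.9 kb, built on the pcDNA3.1+N-eGFP backbone, that expresses a disease-associated frameshift variant of human SAMD9L fused to an N-terminal GFP tag. It is propagated in E. coli through a high-copy ColE1/pUC-type origin with ampicillin selection (AmpR under its own bla promoter). It also carries an f1 origin for single-stranded DNA production. For mammalian cells, an SV40 early promoter drives the neomycin phosphotransferase gene, followed by an SV40 poly(A) signal, which permits G418 selection of stable transfectants.

The expression cassette uses the human CMV immediate-early enhancer and promoter. A T7 promoter lies just downstream, followed by the GFP coding sequence and then the SAMD9L insert, which was cloned between NotI and XhoI sites. The cassette ends with the bovine growth hormone polyadenylation signal. The insert carries the N885Tfs*6 mutation. The annotation software splits SAMD9L into two fragments that overlap slightly near this position, which is consistent with the reading frame shifting there. The full-length sequence downstream of that point is still present in the DNA, but translation should change frame at residue 885 and stop after a few out-of-frame codons, giving a truncated GFP-SAMD9L protein. Small annotated fragments, such as the HIV-1 LTR, ble, lacI and bom pieces, appear to be backbone remnants or short sequence matches rather than functional elements.

The stated purpose is mammalian expression of SAMD9L Asn885fs. The associated study examined how SAMD9L mutations linked to autoinflammatory or ataxia-pancytopenia disease activate cell-autonomous translational repression. The GFP fusion allows cells expressing the variant to be identified and its level and localisation to be followed.
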