Features (pLannotate 1.2.2; 22 found; start..end, strand, type, name):
     28..80      -  misc_feature   bom (fragment): basis of mobility region from pBR322
    235..614     +  enhancer       CMV enhancer: human cytomegalovirus immediate early enhancer
    615..818     +  promoter       CMV promoter: human cytomegalovirus (CMV) immediate early promoter
    814..847     +  LTR            5' LTR (truncated) (fragment): truncated 5' long terminal repeat (LTR) from HIV-1
    863..881     +  promoter       T7 promoter: promoter for bacteriophage T7 RNA polymerase
    923..1636    +  CDS            GFP (S65T): GFP (S65T) is a basic (constitutively fluorescent) green fluorescent protein published in 1995, derived from Aequorea victoria.
   1691..4348    +  CDS            SAMD9L (fragment): SAM9L_HUMAN - Also known as C7orf6, DRIF2, KIAA2005, UEF. Experimental evidence at protein level: Swiss-Prot protein existence level 1. May be involved in endosome fusion. Mediates down-regulation of growth factor signaling via internalization of growth factor receptors. From Homo sapiens (Human).
   4342..6441    +  CDS            SAMD9L (fragment): SAM9L_HUMAN - Also known as C7orf6, DRIF2, KIAA2005, UEF. Experimental evidence at protein level: Swiss-Prot protein existence level 1. May be involved in endosome fusion. Mediates down-regulation of growth factor signaling via internalization of growth factor receptors. From Homo sapiens (Human).
   6488..6712    +  polyA_signal   bGH poly(A) signal: bovine growth hormone polyadenylation signal
   6716..6737    +  promoter       SV40 promoter (fragment): SV40 enhancer and early promoter
   6758..7186    +  rep_origin     f1 ori (sequence partly withheld): f1 bacteriophage origin of replication; arrow indicates direction of (+) strand synthesis
   7200..7529    +  promoter       SV40 promoter: SV40 enhancer and early promoter
   7596..8387    +  CDS            neo: KKA2_KLEPN - Also known as kan, nptII. Experimental evidence at protein level: Swiss-Prot protein existence level 1. Resistance to kanamycin, neomycin, paromomycin, ribostamycin, butirosin and gentamicin B. From Klebsiella pneumoniae.
   8411..8569    +  CDS            ble (fragment): BLE_KLEPN - Experimental evidence at protein level: Swiss-Prot protein existence level 1. Binding protein with a strong affinity to the bleomycin family of antibiotics. Binds to CL990; an antimitotic-antibiotic compound. From Klebsiella pneumoniae.
   8564..8685    +  polyA_signal   SV40 poly(A) signal: SV40 polyadenylation signal
   8756..8778    -  protein_bind   lac operator (fragment): The lac repressor binds to the lac operator to inhibit transcription in E. coli. This inhibition can be relieved by adding lactose or isopropyl-β-D-thiogalactopyranoside (IPTG). lac repressor encoded by lacI
   8782..8812    -  promoter       lac promoter: promoter for the E. coli lac operon
   8827..8848    -  protein_bind   CAP binding site: CAP binding activates transcription in the presence of cAMP. E. coli catabolite activator protein
   8861..8953    -  CDS            lacI (fragment): lac repressor; lacI; The lac repressor binds to the lac operator to inhibit transcription in E. coli. This inhibition can be relieved by adding lactose or isopropyl-β-D-thiogalactopyranoside (IPTG).
   9136..9724    -  rep_origin     ori: high-copy-number ColE1/pMB1/pBR322/pUC origin of replication
   9895..10755   -  CDS            AmpR: β-lactamase; bla; confers resistance to ampicillin, carbenicillin, and related antibiotics
  10756..10860   -  promoter       AmpR promoter: bla
>Addgene plasmid #206175 | pcDNA3.1+N-eGFP_SAMD9L_Asn885fs | addgene full sequence | sequence record 415381 | Addgene NGS Result
GACGGATCGGGAGATCTCCCGATCCCCTATGGTGCACTCTCAGTACAATCTGCTCTGATGCCGCATAGTT
AAGCCAGTATCTGCTCCCTGCTTGTGTGTTGGAGGTCGCTGAGTAGTGCGCGAGCAAAATTTAAGCTACA
ACAAGGCAAGGCTTGACCGACAATTGCATGAAGAATCTGCTTAGGGTTAGGCGTTTTGCGCTGCTTCGCG
ATGTACGGGCCAGATATACGCGTTGACATTGATTATTGACTAGTTATTAATAGTAATCAATTACGGGGTC
ATTAGTTCATAGCCCATATATGGAGTTCCGCGTTACATAACTTACGGTAAATGGCCCGCCTGGCTGACCG
CCCAACGACCCCCGCCCATTGACGTCAATAATGACGTATGTTCCCATAGTAACGCCAATAGGGACTTTCC
ATTGACGTCAATGGGTGGAGTATTTACGGTAAACTGCCCACTTGGCAGTACATCAAGTGTATCATATGCC
AAGTACGCCCCCTATTGACGTCAATGACGGTAAATGGCCCGCCTGGCATTATGCCCAGTACATGACCTTA
TGGGACTTTCCTACTTGGCAGTACATCTACGTATTAGTCATCGCTATTACCATGGTGATGCGGTTTTGGC
AGTACATCAATGGGCGTGGATAGCGGTTTGACTCACGGGGATTTCCAAGTCTCCACCCCATTGACGTCAA
TGGGAGTTTGTTTTGGCACCAAAATCAACGGGACTTTCCAAAATGTCGTAACAACTCCGCCCCATTGACG
CAAATGGGCGGTAGGCGTGTACGGTGGGAGGTCTATATAAGCAGAGCTCTCTGGCTAACTAGAGAACCCA
CTGCTTACTGGCTTATCGAAATTAATACGACTCACTATAGGGAGACCCAAGCTGGCTAGCGTTTAAACTT
AAGCTTGCCACCATGAGCAAGGGCGAGGAGCTGTTCACCGGGGTGGTGCCCATCCTGGTCGAGCTGGACG
GCGACGTAAACGGCCACAAGTTCAGCGTGTCCGGCGAGGGCGAGGGCGATGCCACCTACGGCAAGCTGAC
CCTGAAGTTCATCTGCACCACCGGCAAGCTGCCCGTGCCCTGGCCCACCCTCGTGACCACCCTGACCTAC
GGCGTGCAGTGCTTCAGCCGCTACCCCGACCACATGAAGCAGCACGACTTCTTCAAGTCCGCCATGCCCG
AAGGCTACGTCCAGGAGCGCACCATCTTCTTCAAGGACGACGGCAACTACAAGACCCGCGCCGAGGTGAA
GTTCGAGGGCGACACCCTGGTGAACCGCATCGAGCTGAAGGGCATCGACTTCAAGGAGGACGGCAACATC
CTGGGGCACAAGCTGGAGTACAACTACAACAGCCACAACGTCTATATCATGGCCGACAAGCAGAAGAACG
GCATCAAGGTGAACTTCAAGATCCGCCACAACATCGAGGACGGCAGCGTGCAGCTCGCCGACCACTACCA
GCAGAACACCCCCATCGGCGACGGCCCCGTGCTGCTGCCCGACAACCACTACCTGAGCACCCAGTCCGCC
CTGAGCAAAGACCCCAACGAGAAGCGCGATCACATGGTCCTGCTGGAGTTCGTGACCGCCGCCGGGATCA
CTCACGGCATGGACGAGCTGTACAAGGGTACCGAGCTCGGATCCGAATTCTGCAGATATCCAGCACAGTG
GCGGCCGCTTATGAGTAAACAAGTATCTCTACCTGAAATGATTAAAGACTGGACCAAAGAGCATGTGAAA
AAATGGGTAAATGAAGACCTTAAGATTAATGAGCAATACGGGCAAATTCTGCTCAGTGAAGAAGTAACAG
GATTAGTCCTGCAGGAATTAACTGAGAAGGACCTTGTAGAAATGGGGCTACCATGGGGTCCAGCACTTTT
GATAAAACGTTCATACAACAAATTGAATAGTAAGTCCCCTGAAAGTGACAATCATGATCCGGGACAATTA
GATAATTCAAAACCGTCCAAAACAGAACACCAGAAAAATCCAAAACACACCAAAAAGGAAGAAGAAAATT
CAATGTCATCTAATATTGATTATGATCCCAGAGAGATCAGAGATATCAAACAAGAAGAATCAATTCTTAT
GAAAGAAAATGTGTTAGATGAAGTAGCAAATGCTAAACACAAGAAAAAGGGTAAGCTAAAACCTGAACAA
TTGACTTGTATGCCATATCCTTTTGATCAGTTCCATGACAGCCATCGCTACATAGAACATTATACTCTAC
AACCTGAAACAGGAGCACTCAATCTCATTGATCCAATACATGAGTTCAAAGCTCTCACAAACACAGAAAC
AGCCACGGAAGTGGACATTAAGATGAAATTCAGCAATGAAGTCTTCCGATTTGCATCAGCTTGTATGAAT
TCACGCACCAATGGCACCATCCATTTTGGAGTCAAGGACAAACCCCATGGAGAAATTGTTGGTGTGAAAA
TCACCAGTAAGGCTGCCTTCATTGACCACTTCAATGTAATGATCAAAAAGTATTTTGAAGAAAGTGAGAT
CAATGAAGCCAAGAAGTGTATTCGGGAGCCAAGGTTTGTGGAAGTCCTTCTGCAGAACAATACACCATCT
GACAGATTTGTCATTGAAGTTGATACTATTCCAAAACACTCTATATGTAATGATAAGTATTTCTACATTC
AGATGCAAATTTGTAAAGATAAAATATGGAAACAAAACCAAAATCTTTCACTGTTTGTAAGAGAAGGGGC
TAGCTCTAGGGATATCCTGGCCAATTCCAAGCAACGGGATGTAGATTTCAAGGCATTTTTACAAAATTTA
AAGTCACTGGTAGCATCTAGAAAAGAGGCTGAAGAAGAGTATGGAATGAAGGCAATGAAGAAGGAGAGTG
AAGGACTAAAGCTGGTTAAACTTCTCATAGGAAACCGAGACTCACTGGATAATTCATACTATGACTGGTA
CATTCTTGTAACAAATAAATGCCATCCAAACCAAATAAAGCACTTAGATTTTTTAAAAGAAATTAAATGG
TTTGCTGTGTTGGAGTTTGATCCTGAATCTATGATCAATGGAGTGGTCAAAGCTTACAAAGAAAGTCGGG
TGGCAAACCTTCACTTTCCAAATCAATATGAAGACAAGACAACTAACATGTGGGAGAAGATTTCTACTCT
TAATCTTTACCAACAGCCCAGCTGGATTTTCTGCAACGGCAGATCAGACCTGAAAAGCGAGACATATAAA
CCTCTAGAACCACATTTATGGCAGAGAGAAAGAGCTTCAGAAGTCAGGAAACTAATTTTATTTCTCACAG
ATGAAAATATAATGACAAGAGGAAAATTTTTGGTAGTGTTTCTATTACTCTCTTCAGTGGAAAGCCCAGG
AGATCCACTCATTGAAACTTTCTGGGCTTTCTATCAAGCTCTCAAAGGAATGGAAAATATGTTGTGTATC
TCTGTAAACTCACATATTTATCAACGATGGAAAGATCTACTACAAACAAGAATGAAGATGGAAGATGAAC
TAACAAACCACAGTATTTCCACTTTAAATATAGAACTGGTAAACAGCACTATCCTTAAACTAAAATCGGT
GACTCGGTCATCAAGAAGGTTTTTGCCCGCCCGTGGATCTTCTTCAGTTATCCTAGAGAAAAAGAAAGAG
GATGTCTTGACTGCACTGGAAATCCTCTGTGAAAATGAGTGTACAGAGACAGACATCGAGAAAGACAAAT
CTAAATTCCTGGAGTTTAAGAAATCAAAAGAAGAACACTTTTATCGAGGTGGCAAAGTATCCTGGTGGAA
CTTCTATTTTTCTTCTGAAAACTATTCTTCAGATTTTGTTAAAAGGGACAGTTATGAAAAGCTTAAAGAT
TTAATACACTGCTGGGCAGAGTCTCCTAAACCAATATTTGCAAAAATCATCAATCTTTATCATCATCCAG
GCTGTGGAGGTACCACACTGGCTATGCATGTTCTCTGGGACTTAAAGAAAAACTTCAGATGTGCTGTGTT
AAAAAACAAGACAACTGATTTTGCAGAAATTGCAGAGCAAGTGATCAATCTGGTCACCTATAGGGCAAAG
AGCCATCAGGATTACATTCCTGTGCTTCTCCTTGTGGATGATTTTGAAGAACAAGAAAATGTCTACTTTC
TACAAAATGCCATCCATTCCGTTTTAGCAGAAAAGGATTTGCGATATGAAAAAACATTGGTAATTATCTT
AAACTGCATGAGATCCCGGAATCCAGATGAAAGTGCAAAATTGGCAGACAGTATTGCACTAAATTACCAA
CTTTCTTCCAAGGAACAAAGAGCTTTTGGTGCCAAACTGAAGGAAATTGAAAAGCAGCACAAGAACTGTG
AAACTTTTATTCCTTCATGATCATGAAAAGCAATTTTGATGAAACATATATAGAAAATGTAGTCAGGAAT
ATCCTAAAAGGACAGGATGTTGACAGCAAGGAAGCACAACTCATTTCCTTCCTGGCTTTACTCAGCTCTT
ATGTTACTGACTCTACAATTTCAGTTTCACAGTGTGAAATATTTTTGGGAATCATATACACTAGTACACC
CTGGGAACCTGAAAGCTTAGAAGACAAGATGGGAACTTATTCTACACTTCTAATAAAAACAGAAGTTGCA
GAATATGGGAGATACACAGGTGTGCGTATCATTCACCCTCTGATTGCCCTGTACTGTCTAAAAGAACTGG
AAAGAAGCTATCACTTGGATAAATGTCAAATTGCATTGAATATATTAGAAGAGAATTTATTCTATGATTC
TGGAATAGGAAGAGACAAATTTCAACATGATGTTCAAACTCTTCTGCTTACAAGACAGCGCAAGGTGTAT
GGAGATGAAACAGACACTCTGTTTTCCCCATTAATGGAAGCTTTACAGAATAAAGACATTGAAAAGGTCT
TGAGTGCAGGAAGTAGACGATTCCCACAAAATGCATTCATTTGTCAAGCCTTAGCAAGACATTTCTACAT
TAAAGAGAAGGACTTTAACACAGCTCTGGACTGGGCACGTCAGGCCAAAATGAAAGCACCTAAAAATTCC
TATATTTCAGATACACTAGGTCAAGTCTACAAAAGTGAAATCAAATGGTGGTTGGATGGGAACAAAAACT
GTAGGAGCATTACTGTTAATGACCTAACACATCTCCTAGAAGCTGCGGAAAAAGCCTCAAGAGCTTTCAA
AGAATCCCAAAGGCAAACTGATAGTAAAAACTATGAAACCGAGAACTGGTCACCACAGAAGTCCCAGAGA
CGATATGACATGTATAACACAGCTTGTTTCTTGGGTGAAATAGAAGTTGGTCTTTACACTATCCAGATTC
TTCAGCTCACTCCCTTTTTCCACAAAGAAAATGAATTATCCAAAAAACATATGGTGCAATTTTTATCAGG
AAAGTGGACCATTCCTCCTGATCCCAGAAATGAATGTTATTTGGCTCTTAGCAAGTTCACATCCCACCTA
AAAAATTTACAATCAGATCTGAAAAGGTGCTTTGACTTTTTTATTGATTATATGGTTCTTCTGAAAATGA
GGTATACCCAAAAAGAAATTGCAGAAATCATGTTAAGCAAGAAAGTCAGTCGTTGTTTCAGGAAATACAC
AGAACTTTTCTGTCATTTGGATCCATGTCTATTACAAAGTAAAGAGAGTCAATTACTCCAGGAGGAGAAT
TGCAGGAAAAAGCTAGAAGCTCTGAGAGCAGATAGGTTTGCTGGACTCTTGGAATATCTTAATCCAAACT
ACAAAGATGCTACCACCATGGAAAGTATAGTGAATGAATATGCCTTCCTACTGCAGCAAAACTCAAAAAA
GCCCATGACAAATGAGAAACAAAATTCCATTTTGGCCAACATTATTCTGAGTTGTCTAAAGCCCAACTCC
AAGTTAATTCAACCACTTACCACGCTAAAAAAACAACTCCGAGAGGTCTTGCAATTTGTAGGACTAAGTC
ATCAATATCCAGGTCCTTATTTCTTGGCCTGCCTCCTGTTCTGGCCAGAAAATCAAGAGCTAGATCAAGA
TTCCAAACTAATAGAAAAGTATGTTTCATCCTTAAATAGATCCTTCAGGGGACAGTACAAGCGCATGTGC
AGGTCCAAGCAGGCAAGCACACTTTTCTATCTGGGCAAAAGGAAGGGTCTAAACAGTATTGTTCACAAGG
CCAAAATAGAGCAGTACTTTGATAAAGCACAAAATACAAATTCCCTCTGGCACAGTGGGGATGTGTGGAA
AAAAAATGAAGTCAAAGACCTCCTGCGTCGTCTAACTGGTCAGGCTGAAGGCAAGCTAATCTCTGTAGAA
TATGGAACAGAGGAAAAAATAAAAATACCAGTAATATCTGTTTATTCAGGTCCACTCAGAAGTGGTAGGA
ACATAGAAAGAGTGTCTTTCTACCTAGGATTTTCCATTGAAGGCCCTCTGGCATATGATATAGAAGTAAT
TTAACTCGAGTCTAGAGGGCCCGTTTAAACCCGCTGATCAGCCTCGACTGTGCCTTCTAGTTGCCAGCCA
TCTGTTGTTTGCCCCTCCCCCGTGCCTTCCTTGACCCTGGAAGGTGCCACTCCCACTGTCCTTTCCTAAT
AAAATGAGGAAATTGCATCGCATTGTCTGAGTAGGTGTCATTCTATTCTGGGGGGTGGGGTGGGGCAGGA
CAGCAAGGGGGAGGATTGGGAAGACAATAGCAGGCATGCTGGGGATGCGGTGGGCTCTATGGCTTCTGAG
GCGGAAAGAACCAGCTGGGGCTCTAGGGGGTATCCCC
[124 nt withheld, positions 6758-6881]
C
[91 nt withheld, positions 6883-6973]
A
[49 nt withheld, positions 6975-7023]
CCTTTGACGTTGGAGTCCACGTTCTTT
[37 nt withheld, positions 7051-7087]
ACCCTATCTCGGTCTATTCTTTTGATTTATAAGGGATTTTGCCGATTTCGGCCTATTGGTTAAAAAATGA
GCTGATTTAACAAAAATTTAACGCGAATTAATTCTGTGGAATGTGTGTCAGTTAGGGTGTGGAAAGTCCC
CAGGCTCCCCAGCAGGCAGAAGTATGCAAAGCATGCATCTCAATTAGTCAGCAACCAGGTGTGGAAAGTC
CCCAGGCTCCCCAGCAGGCAGAAGTATGCAAAGCATGCATCTCAATTAGTCAGCAACCATAGTCCCGCCC
CTAACTCCGCCCATCCCGCCCCTAACTCCGCCCAGTTCCGCCCATTCTCCGCCCCATGGCTGACTAATTT
TTTTTATTTATGCAGAGGCCGAGGCCGCCTCTGCCTCTGAGCTATTCCAGAAGTAGTGAGGAGGCTTTTT
TGGAGGCCTAGGCTTTTGCAAAAAGCTCCCGGGAGCTTGTATATCCATTTTCGGATCTGATCAAGAGACA
GGATGAGGATCGTTTCGCATGATTGAACAAGATGGATTGCACGCAGGTTCTCCGGCCGCTTGGGTGGAGA
GGCTATTCGGCTATGACTGGGCACAACAGACAATCGGCTGCTCTGATGCCGCCGTGTTCCGGCTGTCAGC
GCAGGGGCGCCCGGTTCTTTTTGTCAAGACCGACCTGTCCGGTGCCCTGAATGAACTGCAGGACGAGGCA
GCGCGGCTATCGTGGCTGGCCACGACGGGCGTTCCTTGCGCAGCTGTGCTCGACGTTGTCACTGAAGCGG
GAAGGGACTGGCTGCTATTGGGCGAAGTGCCGGGGCAGGATCTCCTGTCATCTCACCTTGCTCCTGCCGA
GAAAGTATCCATCATGGCTGATGCAATGCGGCGGCTGCATACGCTTGATCCGGCTACCTGCCCATTCGAC
CACCAAGCGAAACATCGCATCGAGCGAGCACGTACTCGGATGGAAGCCGGTCTTGTCGATCAGGATGATC
TGGACGAAGAGCATCAGGGGCTCGCGCCAGCCGAACTGTTCGCCAGGCTCAAGGCGCGCATGCCCGACGG
CGAGGATCTCGTCGTGACCCATGGCGATGCCTGCTTGCCGAATATCATGGTGGAAAATGGCCGCTTTTCT
GGATTCATCGACTGTGGCCGGCTGGGTGTGGCGGACCGCTATCAGGACATAGCGTTGGCTACCCGTGATA
TTGCTGAAGAGCTTGGCGGCGAATGGGCTGACCGCTTCCTCGTGCTTTACGGTATCGCCGCTCCCGATTC
GCAGCGCATCGCCTTCTATCGCCTTCTTGACGAGTTCTTCTGAGCGGGACTCTGGGGTTCGAAATGACCG
ACCAAGCGACGCCCAACCTGCCATCACGAGATTTCGATTCCACCGCCGCCTTCTATGAAAGGTTGGGCTT
CGGAATCGTTTTCCGGGACGCCGGCTGGATGATCCTCCAGCGCGGGGATCTCATGCTGGAGTTCTTCGCC
CACCCCAACTTGTTTATTGCAGCTTATAATGGTTACAAATAAAGCAATAGCATCACAAATTTCACAAATA
AAGCATTTTTTTCACTGCATTCTAGTTGTGGTTTGTCCAAACTCATCAATGTATCTTATCATGTCTGTAT
ACCGTCGACCTCTAGCTAGAGCTTGGCGTAATCATGGTCATAGCTGTTTCCTGTGTGAAATTGTTATCCG
CTCACAATTCCACACAACATACGAGCCGGAAGCATAAAGTGTAAAGCCTGGGGTGCCTAATGAGTGAGCT
AACTCACATTAATTGCGTTGCGCTCACTGCCCGCTTTCCAGTCGGGAAACCTGTCGTGCCAGCTGCATTA
ATGAATCGGCCAACGCGCGGGGAGAGGCGGTTTGCGTATTGGGCGCTCTTCCGCTTCCTCGCTCACTGAC
TCGCTGCGCTCGGTCGTTCGGCTGCGGCGAGCGGTATCAGCTCACTCAAAGGCGGTAATACGGTTATCCA
CAGAATCAGGGGATAACGCAGGAAAGAACATGTGAGCAAAAGGCCAGCAAAAGGCCAGGAACCGTAAAAA
GGCCGCGTTGCTGGCGTTTTTCCATAGGCTCCGCCCCCCTGACGAGCATCACAAAAATCGACGCTCAAGT
CAGAGGTGGCGAAACCCGACAGGACTATAAAGATACCAGGCGTTTCCCCCTGGAAGCTCCCTCGTGCGCT
CTCCTGTTCCGACCCTGCCGCTTACCGGATACCTGTCCGCCTTTCTCCCTTCGGGAAGCGTGGCGCTTTC
TCATAGCTCACGCTGTAGGTATCTCAGTTCGGTGTAGGTCGTTCGCTCCAAGCTGGGCTGTGTGCACGAA
CCCCCCGTTCAGCCCGACCGCTGCGCCTTATCCGGTAACTATCGTCTTGAGTCCAACCCGGTAAGACACG
ACTTATCGCCACTGGCAGCAGCCACTGGTAACAGGATTAGCAGAGCGAGGTATGTAGGCGGTGCTACAGA
GTTCTTGAAGTGGTGGCCTAACTACGGCTACACTAGAAGAACAGTATTTGGTATCTGCGCTCTGCTGAAG
CCAGTTACCTTCGGAAAAAGAGTTGGTAGCTCTTGATCCGGCAAACAAACCACCGCTGGTAGCGGTGGTT
TTTTTGTTTGCAAGCAGCAGATTACGCGCAGAAAAAAAGGATCTCAAGAAGATCCTTTGATCTTTTCTAC
GGGGTCTGACGCTCAGTGGAACGAAAACTCACGTTAAGGGATTTTGGTCATGAGATTATCAAAAAGGATC
TTCACCTAGATCCTTTTAAATTAAAAATGAAGTTTTAAATCAATCTAAAGTATATATGAGTAAACTTGGT
CTGACAGTTACCAATGCTTAATCAGTGAGGCACCTATCTCAGCGATCTGTCTATTTCGTTCATCCATAGT
TGCCTGACTCCCCGTCGTGTAGATAACTACGATACGGGAGGGCTTACCATCTGGCCCCAGTGCTGCAATG
ATACCGCGAGACCCACGCTCACCGGCTCCAGATTTATCAGCAATAAACCAGCCAGCCGGAAGGGCCGAGC
GCAGAAGTGGTCCTGCAACTTTATCCGCCTCCATCCAGTCTATTAATTGTTGCCGGGAAGCTAGAGTAAG
TAGTTCGCCAGTTAATAGTTTGCGCAACGTTGTTGCCATTGCTACAGGCATCGTGGTGTCACGCTCGTCG
TTTGGTATGGCTTCATTCAGCTCCGGTTCCCAACGATCAAGGCGAGTTACATGATCCCCCATGTTGTGCA
AAAAAGCGGTTAGCTCCTTCGGTCCTCCGATCGTTGTCAGAAGTAAGTTGGCCGCAGTGTTATCACTCAT
GGTTATGGCAGCACTGCATAATTCTCTTACTGTCATGCCATCCGTAAGATGCTTTTCTGTGACTGGTGAG
TACTCAACCAAGTCATTCTGAGAATAGTGTATGCGGCGACCGAGTTGCTCTTGCCCGGCGTCAATACGGG
ATAATACCGCGCCACATAGCAGAACTTTAAAAGTGCTCATCATTGGAAAACGTTCTTCGGGGCGAAAACT
CTCAAGGATCTTACCGCTGTTGAGATCCAGTTCGATGTAACCCACTCGTGCACCCAACTGATCTTCAGCA
TCTTTTACTTTCACCAGCGTTTCTGGGTGAGCAAAAACAGGAAGGCAAAATGCCGCAAAAAAGGGAATAA
GGGCGACACGGAAATGTTGAATACTCATACTCTTCCTTTTTCAATATTATTGAAGCATTTATCAGGGTTA
TTGTCTCATGAGCGGATACATATTTGAATGTATTTAGAAAAATAAACAAATAGGGGTTCCGCGCACATTT
CCCCGAAAAGTGCCACCTGACGTC
